Addgene plasmid #17705: CBFRE-EGFP
Depositing lab: Nicholas Gaiano. Depositing organization: Johns Hopkins University and School of Medicine. Publication: Differential Notch signalling distinguishes neural stem cells from intermediate progenitors. Mizutani K, Yoon K, Dang L, Tokunaga A, Gaiano N. Nature. 2007 Sep 20. 449(7160):351-5. 10.1038/nature06090 PubMed 17721509.
Backbone
  Vector backbone: na
  Backbone size w/o insert (bp): 3600
  Vector type: Mammalian Expression, Adenoviral
Growth in bacteria
  Bacterial resistance: Ampicillin, 100 μg/mL
  Growth temperature: 37°C
  Growth strain: DH5alpha
  Copy number: High Copy
Gene/Insert
  Gene/Insert name: CBFRE (alt name: CBF1-responsive element)
  Insert size (bp): 1150
  Tag / fusion protein: EGFP (C terminal on insert)
  Cloning method: Restriction Enzyme
  Sequencing primers: 5′ SV40pro-F; 3′ EGFP-N
Terms and licenses: Academic/Nonprofit Terms; Industry Terms: Not Available to Industry
Depositor comments: CBFRE: four CBF1-binding elements from EBV (see Hsieh MCB 1996, 16:952) and the basal simian virus 40 (SV40) promoter upstream of EGFP. The sequence of the CBF1 binding element is GATCTGGAGTAACACGCCGTGGGAAAAAATTTATG. The binding site within this sequence is GTGGGAA. A SmaI+XbaI double digest should yield 3.6kb and approx. 1.2kb bands. See Reviews link in right-hand column to view Addgene's diagnostic digest of this plasmid.
How to cite: CBFRE-EGFP was a gift from Nicholas Gaiano (Addgene plasmid # 17705 ; http://n2t.net/addgene:17705 ; RRID:Addgene_17705)
