[The description below was written by a language model from this plasmid's Addgene catalogue record and pLannotate feature annotations shown in this document.]
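Description:
CBFRE-EGFP is a Notch/CBF1 transcriptional reporter plasmid catalogued as a mammalian expression and adenoviral-type vector. The backbone is not named in the record, though it is given as about 3.6 kb, with an insert of roughly 1.15 kb, consistent with the sequenced total of 4,755 nt. In bacteria it is maintained as a high-copy plasmid through a ColE1/pUC-type origin and selected with ampicillin via the β-lactamase gene. An f1 phage origin and remnant lacZα, lacI and pBluescript polylinker fragments point to a phagemid-derived cloning backbone.

According to the depositor, the reporter cassette consists of four CBF1-binding elements derived from Epstein-Barr virus, placed ahead of the basal SV40 promoter and followed by EGFP. The feature table annotates the SV40 early promoter, the mammalian codon-optimised EGFP coding sequence and an SV40 polyadenylation signal, but does not call the CBF1 sites themselves. These presumably lie in the unannotated stretch upstream of the promoter across the plasmid's numbering origin. Although the catalogue lists EGFP as a C-terminal tag, the insert is a regulatory element, so EGFP acts as a transcriptional readout rather than a fusion partner. The minimal promoter should give little expression alone, and fluorescence rises when activated Notch converts DNA-bound CBF1 into a transcriptional activator.

The cassette sits among adenovirus serotype 5 elements: two inverted terminal repeats, the Ψ packaging signal, a loxP site and an SP6 promoter. This arrangement is typical of shuttle plasmids used to build recombinant adenovirus, though the record does not describe such use. The associated study concerns differential Notch signalling in neural stem cells versus intermediate progenitors, suggesting the reporter was used to mark cells with active CBF1-dependent signalling.
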