Features (pLannotate 1.2.2; 15 found; start..end, strand, type, name):
      1..197     +  promoter       SV40 promoter: SV40 early promoter
    225..944     +  CDS            EGFP: the original enhanced GFP (Yang et al., 1996) mammalian codon-optimized
   1057..1191    +  polyA_signal   SV40 poly(A) signal: SV40 polyadenylation signal
   1200..1233    -  protein_bind   loxP: Cre-mediated recombination occurs in the 8-bp core sequence (GCATACAT). Cre recombinase
   1245..1263    -  promoter       SP6 promoter: promoter for bacteriophage SP6 RNA polymerase
   1336..1438    -  repeat_region  ITR: inverted terminal repeat of human adenovirus serotype 5 inverted
   1451..1517    +  CDS            lacZα (fragment): LacZα fragment of β-galactosidase; lacZ fragment
   1522..1950    +  rep_origin     f1 ori (sequence partly withheld): f1 bacteriophage origin of replication; arrow indicates direction of (+) strand synthesis
   2003..2107    +  promoter       AmpR promoter: bla
   2108..2968    +  CDS            AmpR: β-lactamase; bla; confers resistance to ampicillin, carbenicillin, and related antibiotics
   3139..3727    +  rep_origin     ori: high-copy-number ColE1/pMB1/pBR322/pUC origin of replication
   3910..3963    +  CDS            lacI (fragment): lac repressor; lacI; The lac repressor binds to the lac operator to inhibit transcription in E. coli. This inhibition can be relieved by adding lactose or isopropyl-β-D-thiogalactopyranoside (IPTG).
   3977..4079    +  repeat_region  ITR: inverted terminal repeat of human adenovirus serotype 5 inverted
   4167..4317    +  misc_signal    Ad5 Ψ: packaging signal for adenovirus serotype 5
   4530..4580    -  misc_feature   MCS (fragment): pBluescript multiple cloning site
>Addgene plasmid #17705 | CBFRE-EGFP | addgene full sequence | sequence record 156184 | Addgene NGS result
TGCATCTCAATTAGTCAGCAACCATAGTCCCGCCCCTAACTCCGCCCATCCCGCCCCTAACTCCGCCCAG
TTCCGCCCATTCTCCGCCCCATGGCTGACTAATTTTTTTTATTTATGCAGAGGCCGAGGCCGCCTCGGCC
TCTGAGCTATTCCAGAAGTAGTGAGGAGGCTTTTTTGGAGGCCTAGGCTTTTGCAAAAAGCTGGGGGATC
CACCGGTCGCCACCATGGTGAGCAAGGGCGAGGAGCTGTTCACCGGGGTGGTGCCCATCCTGGTCGAGCT
GGACGGCGACGTAAACGGCCACAAGTTCAGCGTGTCCGGCGAGGGCGAGGGCGATGCCACCTACGGCAAG
CTGACCCTGAAGTTCATCTGCACCACCGGCAAGCTGCCCGTGCCCTGGCCCACCCTCGTGACCACCCTGA
CCTACGGCGTGCAGTGCTTCAGCCGCTACCCCGACCACATGAAGCAGCACGACTTCTTCAAGTCCGCCAT
GCCCGAAGGCTACGTCCAGGAGCGCACCATCTTCTTCAAGGACGACGGCAACTACAAGACCCGCGCCGAG
GTGAAGTTCGAGGGCGACACCCTGGTGAACCGCATCGAGCTGAAGGGCATCGACTTCAAGGAGGACGGCA
ACATCCTGGGGCACAAGCTGGAGTACAACTACAACAGCCACAACGTCTATATCATGGCCGACAAGCAGAA
GAACGGCATCAAGGTGAACTTCAAGATCCGCCACAACATCGAGGACGGCAGCGTGCAGCTCGCCGACCAC
TACCAGCAGAACACCCCCATCGGCGACGGCCCCGTGCTGCTGCCCGACAACCACTACCTGAGCACCCAGT
CCGCCCTGAGCAAAGACCCCAACGAGAAGCGCGATCACATGGTCCTGCTGGAGTTCGTGACCGCCGCCGG
GATCACTCTCGGCATGGACGAGCTGTACAAGTAAAGCGGCCGCGACTCTAGAGGATCAATTCTTTGTAGA
GGTTTTACTTGCTTTAAAAAACCTCCCACACCTCCCCCTGAACCTGAAACATAAAATGAATGCAATTGTT
GTTGTTAACTTGTTTATTGCAGCTTATAATGGTTACAAATAAAGCAATAGCATCACAAATTTCACAAATA
AAGCATTTTTTTCACTGCATTCTAGTTGTGGTTTGTCCAAACTCATCAATGTATCTTATCATGTCTGGAT
CATCGATCCATAACTTCGTATAATGTATGCTATACGAAGTTATCCAGATCTGGTTCTATAGTGTCACCTA
AATCGTATGTGTATGATACATAAGGTTATGTATTAATTGTAGCCGCGTTCTAACGACAATATGTCCATAG
GGCCCCTACGTCACCCGCCCCGTTCCCACGCCCCGCGCCACGTCACAAACTCCACCCCCTCATTATCATA
TTGGCTTCAATCCAAAATAAGGTATATTATTGATGATGGCCGCAGCGGCCCTGGCGTAATAGCGAAGAGG
CCCGCACCGATCGCCCTTCCCAACAGTTGCGCAGCCTGAATGGCGAATGGG
[124 nt withheld, positions 1522-1645]
C
[91 nt withheld, positions 1647-1737]
A
[49 nt withheld, positions 1739-1787]
CCTTTGACGTTGGAGTCCACGTTCTTT
[37 nt withheld, positions 1815-1851]
ACCCTATCTCGGTCTATTCTTTTGATTTATAAGGGATTTTGCCGATTTCGGCCTATTGGTTAAAAAATGA
GCTGATTTAACAAAAATTTAACGCGAATTTTAACAAAATATTAACGCTTACAATTTAGGTGGCACTTTTC
GGGGAAATGTGCGCGGAACCCCTATTTGTTTATTTTTCTAAATACATTCAAATATGTATCCGCTCATGAG
ACAATAACCCTGATAAATGCTTCAATAATATTGAAAAAGGAAGAGTATGAGTATTCAACATTTCCGTGTC
GCCCTTATTCCCTTTTTTGCGGCATTTTGCCTTCCTGTTTTTGCTCACCCAGAAACGCTGGTGAAAGTAA
AAGATGCTGAAGATCAGTTGGGTGCACGAGTGGGTTACATCGAACTGGATCTCAACAGCGGTAAGATCCT
TGAGAGTTTTCGCCCCGAAGAACGTTTTCCAATGATGAGCACTTTTAAAGTTCTGCTATGTGGCGCGGTA
TTATCCCGTATTGACGCCGGGCAAGAGCAACTCGGTCGCCGCATACACTATTCTCAGAATGACTTGGTTG
AGTACTCACCAGTCACAGAAAAGCATCTTACGGATGGCATGACAGTAAGAGAATTATGCAGTGCTGCCAT
AACCATGAGTGATAACACTGCGGCCAACTTACTTCTGACAACGATCGGAGGACCGAAGGAGCTAACCGCT
TTTTTGCACAACATGGGGGATCATGTAACTCGCCTTGATCGTTGGGAACCGGAGCTGAATGAAGCCATAC
CAAACGACGAGCGTGACACCACGATGCCTGTAGCAATGGCAACAACGTTGCGCAAACTATTAACTGGCGA
ACTACTTACTCTAGCTTCCCGGCAACAATTAATAGACTGGATGGAGGCGGATAAAGTTGCAGGACCACTT
CTGCGCTCGGCCCTTCCGGCTGGCTGGTTTATTGCTGATAAATCTGGAGCCGGTGAGCGTGGGTCTCGCG
GTATCATTGCAGCACTGGGGCCAGATGGTAAGCCCTCCCGTATCGTAGTTATCTACACGACGGGGAGTCA
GGCAACTATGGATGAACGAAATAGACAGATCGCTGAGATAGGTGCCTCACTGATTAAGCATTGGTAACTG
TCAGACCAAGTTTACTCATATATACTTTAGATTGATTTAAAACTTCATTTTTAATTTAAAAGGATCTAGG
TGAAGATCCTTTTTGATAATCTCATGACCAAAATCCCTTAACGTGAGTTTTCGTTCCACTGAGCGTCAGA
CCCCGTAGAAAAGATCAAAGGATCTTCTTGAGATCCTTTTTTTCTGCGCGTAATCTGCTGCTTGCAAACA
AAAAAACCACCGCTACCAGCGGTGGTTTGTTTGCCGGATCAAGAGCTACCAACTCTTTTTCCGAAGGTAA
CTGGCTTCAGCAGAGCGCAGATACCAAATACTGTTCTTCTAGTGTAGCCGTAGTTAGGCCACCACTTCAA
GAACTCTGTAGCACCGCCTACATACCTCGCTCTGCTAATCCTGTTACCAGTGGCTGCTGCCAGTGGCGAT
AAGTCGTGTCTTACCGGGTTGGACTCAAGACGATAGTTACCGGATAAGGCGCAGCGGTCGGGCTGAACGG
GGGGTTCGTGCACACAGCCCAGCTTGGAGCGAACGACCTACACCGAACTGAGATACCTACAGCGTGAGCT
ATGAGAAAGCGCCACGCTTCCCGAAGGGAGAAAGGCGGACAGGTATCCGGTAAGCGGCAGGGTCGGAACA
GGAGAGCGCACGAGGGAGCTTCCAGGGGGAAACGCCTGGTATCTTTATAGTCCTGTCGGGTTTCGCCACC
TCTGACTTGAGCGTCGATTTTTGTGATGCTCGTCAGGGGGGCGGAGCCTATGGAAAAACGCCAGCAACGC
GGCCTTTTTACGGTTCCTGGCCTTTTGCTGGCCTTTTGCTCACATGTTCTTTCCTGCGTTATCCCCTGAT
TCTGTGGATAACCGTATTACCGCCTTTGAGTGAGCTGATACCGCTCGCCGCAGCCGAACGACCGAGCGCA
GCGAGTCAGTGAGCGAGGAAGCGGAAGAGCGCCCAATACGCAAACCGCCTCTCCCCGCGCGTTGGCCGAT
TCATTAATGCAGGGGCCGCTGCGGCCATCATCAATAATATACCTTATTTTGGATTGAAGCCAATATGATA
ATGAGGGGGTGGAGTTTGTGACGTGGCGCGGGGCGTGGGAACGGGGCGGGTGACGTAGTAGTGTGGCGGA
AGTGTGATGTTGCAAGTGTGGCGGAACACATGTAAGCGACGGATGTGGCAAAAGTGACGTTTTTGGTGTG
CGCCGGTGTACACAGGAAGTGACAATTTTCGCGCGGTTTTAGGCGGATGTTGTAGTAAATTTGGGCGTAA
CCGAGTAAGATTTGGCCATTTTCGCGGGAAAACTGAATAAGAGGAAGTGAAATCTGAATAATTTTGTGTT
ACTCATAGCGCGTAATATTTGTCTAGGGCCGCGGGGACTTTGACCGTTTACGTGGAGACTCGCCCAGGTG
TTTTTCTCAGGTGTTTTCCGCGTTCCGGGTCAAAGTTGGCGTTTTATTATTATAGTCAGCTGACGTGTAG
TGTATTTATACCCGGTGAGTTCCTCAAGAGGCCACTCTTGAGTGCCAGCGAGTAGAGTTTTCTCCTCCGA
GCCGCTCCGACACCGGGACTCGAGGTCGACGGTATCGATAAGCTTGATATCGAATTCCTGCAGCCCGGGA
GGTACCGAGCTCTTACGCGTGCTAGCTCGAGATCTGGAGTAACACGCCGTGGGAAAAAATTTATGGATCT
GGAGTAACACGCCGTGGGAAAAAATTTATGGATCTGGAGTAACACGCCGTGGGAAAAAATTTATGGATCT
GGAGTAACACGCCGTGGGAAAAAATTTATGGATC
