>Addgene plasmid #17705 | CBFRE-EGFP | addgene partial sequence | sequence record 156182 | EGFP-N 5'-CGTCGCCGTCCAGCTCGACCAG-3'
GATGGGCGGAGTTAGGGGCGGGACTATGGTTGCTGACTAATTGAGATGCAGATCCATAAATTTTTTCCCA
CGGCGTGTTACTCCAGATCCATAAATTTTTTCCCACGGCGTGTTACTCCAGATCCATAAATTTTTTCCCA
CGGCGTGTTACTCCAGATCCATAAATTTTTTCCCACGGCGTGTTACTCCAGATCTCGAGCTAGCACGCGT
AAGAGCTCGGTACCTCCCGGGCTGCAGGAATTCGATATCAAGCTTATCGATACCGTCGACCTCGAGTCCC
GGTGTCGGAGCGGCTCGGAGGAGAAAACTCTACTCGCTGGCACTCAAGAGTGGCCTCTTGAGGAACTCAC
CGGGTATAAATACACTACACGTCAGCTGACTATAATAATAAAACGCCAACTTTGACCCGGAACGCGGAAA
ACACCTGAGAAAAACACCTGGGCGAGTCTCCACGTAAACGGTCAAAGTCCCCGCGGCCCTAGACAAATAT
TACGCGCTATGAGTAACACAAAATTATTCAGATTTCACTTCCTCTTATTCAGTTTTCCCGCGAAAATGGC
CAAATCTTACTCGGTTACGCCCAAATTTACTACAACATCCGCCTAAAACCGCGCGAAAATTGTCACTTCC
TGTGTACACCGGCGCACACCAAA
